Addgene plasmid #59662: pGEM-T Dmel Or49b
Purpose: Probe for Drosophila melanogaster Or49b expression
Depositing lab: Richard Axel & Leslie Vosshall. Depositing organization: Columbia University. Publication: A spatial map of olfactory receptor expression in the Drosophila antenna. Vosshall LB, Amrein H, Morozov PS, Rzhetsky A, Axel R. Cell. 1999 Mar 5;96(5):725-36. 10.1016/S0092-8674(00)80582-6 PubMed 10089887.
Backbone
  Vector backbone: pGEM-T
  Backbone manufacturer: Promega
  Backbone size w/o insert (bp): 3000
  Vector type: Bacterial Expression
Growth in bacteria
  Bacterial resistance: Ampicillin, 100 μg/mL
  Growth temperature: 37°C
  Growth strain: DH5alpha
  Copy number: High Copy
Gene/Insert
  Gene/Insert name: Or49b
  Species: D. melanogaster (fly)
  Insert size (bp): 1300
  Entrez Gene: Or49b (a.k.a. Dmel_CG17584, 49D.1, 49b, AN13, CG17584, DOR105, Dmel\CG17584)
  Cloning method: Unknown
  Sequencing primers: 5′ M13-F20; 3′ M13-Rev
Terms and licenses: Academic/Nonprofit Terms; Industry Terms: Not Available to Industry
Depositor comments: source: Genomic DNA
How to cite: pGEM-T Dmel Or49b was a gift from Richard Axel & Leslie Vosshall (Addgene plasmid # 59662 ; http://n2t.net/addgene:59662 ; RRID:Addgene_59662)
