[The description below was written by a language model from this plasmid's Addgene catalogue record.]
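Description:
pGEM-T Dmel Or49b is a small bacterial cloning plasmid built on the commercial pGEM-T backbone (about 3 kb), a vector designed for direct cloning of PCR products. It is maintained in E. coli at high copy number and selected with ampicillin. Although the catalogue classifies it as a bacterial expression vector, its stated purpose is to serve as a template for probe production rather than to make protein. No feature table accompanies the record, so individual backbone elements are not itemised. The listed M13 forward and reverse sequencing primers are consistent with the standard priming sites that flank the cloning region in this vector family.

The insert is roughly 1.3 kb of the Drosophila melanogaster odorant receptor gene Or49b (CG17584, also known as 49D.1, AN13 or DOR105). The depositor notes that it was derived from genomic DNA rather than cDNA, so it may include intronic sequence. The cloning method is recorded as unknown, and neither the insert's orientation nor its exact boundaries are stated.

The plasmid is described as a probe for Or49b expression and is associated with work mapping the spatial distribution of olfactory receptor expression in the fly antenna. pGEM-T vectors generally carry opposing phage RNA polymerase promoters (T7 and SP6) on either side of the insertion site, which allow in vitro transcription of labelled sense or antisense riboprobes. This plasmid would therefore typically be used to generate RNA probes for in situ hybridisation to identify the olfactory neurons that express this receptor. Which promoter gives the antisense strand cannot be determined from the record.
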