>Addgene plasmid #59662 | pGEM-T Dmel Or49b | addgene partial sequence | sequence record 97490 | M13pUC-Fwd 5'-CCCAGTCACGACGTTGTAAAACG-3'
TGTAATACGACTCACTATAGGGCGAATTGGGCCCGACGTCGCATGCTCCCGGCCGCCATGGCCGCGGGAT
TATGTTTGAAGACATTCAGCTAATCTACATGAATATCAAGATATTGCGATTCTGGGCCCTGCTCTATGAC
AAAAACTTGAGGCGTTATGTGTGCATTGGACTGGCCTCATTCCACATCTTCACCCAAATCGTCTACATGA
TGAGTACCAATGAAGGACTAACCGGGATAATTCGTAACTCATATATGCTCGTCCTTTGGATTAATACGGT
GCTGCGAGCTTATCTCTTGCTGGCGGATCACGACAGATATTTGGCTTTGATCCAAAAACTAACTGAGGCC
TATTACGATTTACTGAATCTGAACGATTCGTATATATCGGAAATATTGGACCAGGTGAACAAGGTGGGAA
AGTTGATGGCTAGGGGCAATCTGTTCTTTGGCATGCTCACATCCATGGGATTCGGTCTGTACCCATTGTC
CTCCAGCGAAAGAGGTGAGTTTAAAAGTTCTTAAGTTGAATTGGAAAGCTCTAAGTTATAGGTTCAAGAG
CTGAGAACAACCTAGCTCTTAATTTTAAAACCCACTTTCCTTTTGCAGTCCTGCCATTTGGCAGCAAAAT
TCCTGGTCTAAATGAGTACGAGAGTCCGTACTATGAGATGTGGTACATCTTTCAGATGCTCATCACCCCG
ATGGGCTGTTGCATGTACATTCCGTACACCAGTCTGATTGTGGGCTTGATAATGTTCGGCATTGTGAGGT
GCAAGGCTTTGCAGCATCGCCTCCGCCAGGTGGCGCTTAAGCATCCGTACGGAGATCGCGATCCCCGTGA
ACTGAGGGAGGAGATCATAGCCTGCATACGTTACCAGCAGAGCATTATCGAGTACATGGATCACATAAAC
GAGCTGACCACCATGATGTTCCTATTCGAACTGATGGCCTTTTCGGCGCTGCTCTGTGCGCTGCTCTTTA
TGCTGATTATCGTGAGTAGATATGTATGTCCACAAAGGGAACCTAATGTACGCATGTCTGCCATTTGTCA
TAGGTCAGCGGCACCAGTCAGCTGA
