>Addgene plasmid #59662 | pGEM-T Dmel Or49b | addgene partial sequence | sequence record 97492 | M13pUC-Rev 5'-AGCGGATAACAATTTCACACAGG-3'
TGACCATGATTACGCCAAGCTATTTAGGTGACACTATAGAATACTCAAGCTATGCATCCAACGCGTTGGG
AGCTCTCCCATATGGTCGACCTGCAGGCGGCCGCACTAGTGATTTCCGTAGACTCGCTTGAGAACCGTAA
AAAATGTATAGGTTGTGTTCAGTAGGTTTTGGAACAGTTCCAAAGTGATGGGGCGTATATTGCCCAGTAG
TATCTGAAATTAAATTAATTTTACCAGCGGATAAGTAGAGGAATATATGTAGTAGCCACAAATATATGAA
AAATCTGTCACTGAACCCTTAACAATGGTTATCGTTATCGTACAAGGATTAATGTAAGCAGGACTTACTG
CAGCTGGCCGCTGTGCCCTCATCATCATGAACAGGATGTTTTTGCGCAGTGGAACGTCGAAGGTGAACCA
CTCCGTTTCGTAGGCTGCGGTGGCCACCGCCAGATTCTGTTCCCTTAACTCATTTGCATACCAATAGAGG
GCCAGTATTTGGGCCAGAATCATGTTAATGTACATGCAAACAATTATCAGCTGACTGGTGCCGCTGACCT
ATGACAAATGGCAGACATGCGTACATTAGGTTCCCTTTGTGGACATACATATCTACTCACGATAATCAGC
ATAAAGAGCAGCGCACAGAGCAGCGCCGAAAAGGCCATCAGTTCGAATAGGAACATCATGGTGGTCAGCT
CGTTTATGTGATCCATGTACTCGATAATGCTCTGCTGGTAACGTATGCAGGCTATGATCTCCTCCCTCAG
TTCACGGGGATCGCGATCTCCGTACGGATGCTTAAGCGCCACCTGGCGGAGGCGATGCTGCAAAGCCTTG
CACCTCACAATGCCGAACATTATCAAGCCCACAATCAGACTGGTGTACGGAATGTACATGCAACAGCCCA
TCGGGGTGATGAGCATCTGAAAGATGTACCACATCTCATAGTACGGACTCTCGTACTCATTTAGACCAGG
AATTTTGCTGCCAAATGGCAGGACTGCAAAAGGAAAGTGGGTTTTAAAATTAAGAGCTAGGTTGTTCTCA
GCTCTTGAACCTATAACTTAGAGCTT
